Addgene plasmid #152801: pGBW-m4133535
Purpose: Mammalian expression plasmid for SARS-CoV-2 ORF8 protein
Depositing lab: Ginkgo Bioworks & Benjie Chen. Depositing organization: Ginkgo Bioworks.
Backbone
  Vector backbone: pTwist_CMV_Puro_6
  Backbone size w/o insert (bp): 6080
  Vector type: Mammalian Expression
  Selectable markers: Puromycin
Growth in bacteria
  Bacterial resistance: Ampicillin, 100 μg/mL
  Growth temperature: 37°C
  Growth strain: DH5alpha
  Copy number: High Copy
Gene/Insert
  Gene/Insert name: SARS-CoV-2 ORF8 protein
  Species: Severe acute respiratory syndrome coronavirus 2
  Insert size (bp): 359
  Mutation: wt
  Entrez Gene: ORF8 (a.k.a. GU280_gp09)
  Promoter: CMV
  Tag / fusion protein: Cleavable TEV;V5 (C terminal on backbone)
  Cloning method: Unknown
Resource information
  A portion of this plasmid was derived from a plasmid made by: GinkgoBioworks
Depositor comments: NCBI reference sequence: YP_009724396.1
How to cite: pGBW-m4133535 was a gift from Ginkgo Bioworks & Benjie Chen (Addgene plasmid # 152801 ; http://n2t.net/addgene:152801 ; RRID:Addgene_152801)
