[The description below was written by a language model from this plasmid's Addgene catalogue record and pLannotate feature annotations shown in this document.]
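Description:
pGBW-m4133535 is a mammalian expression plasmid built on the pTwist_CMV_Puro_6 backbone and carrying the wild-type ORF8 coding sequence of SARS-CoV-2. It is propagated in E. coli as a high-copy plasmid through a ColE1/pUC-type origin and selected with ampicillin via a full-length β-lactamase gene. A short additional bla fragment is also annotated and appears to be a backbone remnant. The sequenced plasmid is about 6.5 kb, consistent with the listed backbone plus the roughly 360 bp insert.

The ORF8 open reading frame sits downstream of the human cytomegalovirus immediate-early enhancer and promoter elements, which drive strong constitutive transcription in mammalian cells, and is followed by an SV40 polyadenylation signal. According to the catalogue entry, the backbone supplies a C-terminal V5 epitope tag preceded by a TEV protease cleavage site, allowing detection or affinity capture of the protein and subsequent tag removal. These short elements are not called out in the feature table. A separate cassette expresses puromycin N-acetyltransferase from the human ubiquitin C promoter with a synthetic poly(A) signal, permitting puromycin selection of transfected cells. The backbone also contains β-globin insulator elements together with T7 and rrnG terminators and extra synthetic poly(A) signals. These parts flank the functional units, presumably to limit read-through and interference between the bacterial and mammalian cassettes.

ORF8 is an accessory protein implicated in modulating host immune responses, including IL-17 receptor signalling. The plasmid is suited to transient or puromycin-selected expression of tagged ORF8 for studies of its localisation, interactions and function.
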