Features (pLannotate 1.2.2; 20 found; start..end, strand, type, name):
      1..304     +  enhancer       CMV enhancer: human cytomegalovirus immediate early enhancer
    377..394     -  promoter       CMV promoter (fragment): human cytomegalovirus (CMV) immediate early promoter
    457..508     +  promoter       CMVd2 promoter: truncated human cytomegalovirus (CMV) immediate early promoter that yields moderately reduced expression relative to the full-length promoter
    583..945     +  CDS            NS8_SARS2: Experimental evidence at protein level: Swiss-Prot protein existence level 1. Plays a role in modulating host immune response (PubMed:31986261). Binds to IL17RA receptor, leading to IL17 pathway activation and an increased secretion of pro-inflammatory factors. Contributes to cytokine storm during COVID-19 infection. From Severe acute respiratory syndrome coronavirus 2 (2019-nCoV) (SARS-CoV-2).
   1061..1182    -  polyA_signal   SV40 poly(A) signal: SV40 polyadenylation signal
   1205..1274    -  CDS            large T antigen (fragment): large T antigen from SV40 (simian virus 40)
   1297..1343    +  terminator     T7 terminator: transcription terminator for bacteriophage T7 RNA polymerase
   1373..1509    +  terminator     rrnG terminator: transcription terminator from the E. coli ribosomal RNA rrnG operon (Albrechtsen et al., 1991)
   1554..1625    +  misc_feature   3' β-globin insulator: insulator downstream of the human β-globin locus (Farrell et al., 2002)
   1851..2439    -  rep_origin     ori: high-copy-number ColE1/pMB1/pBR322/pUC origin of replication
   2611..2675    -  CDS            bla(M) (fragment): β-lactamase lacking the signal sequence; bla(M); allows cytosolic expression of β-lactamase
   2939..4148    +  promoter       UbC promoter: human ubiquitin C promoter
   4152..4749    +  CDS            PuroR (fragment): puromycin N-acetyltransferase; pac from Streptomyces; confers resistance to puromycin
   4778..4826    +  polyA_signal   poly(A) signal: synthetic polyadenylation signal
   5092..5952    +  CDS            AmpR: β-lactamase; bla; confers resistance to ampicillin, carbenicillin, and related antibiotics
   5965..6101    +  terminator     rrnG terminator: transcription terminator from the E. coli ribosomal RNA rrnG operon (Albrechtsen et al., 1991)
   6253..6324    +  misc_feature   5' β-globin insulator: insulator upstream of the human β-globin locus (Farrell et al., 2002)
   6329..6375    -  terminator     T7 terminator: transcription terminator for bacteriophage T7 RNA polymerase
   6393..6441    -  polyA_signal   poly(A) signal: synthetic polyadenylation signal
   6472..6521    +  enhancer       CMV enhancer (fragment): human cytomegalovirus immediate early enhancer
>Addgene plasmid #152801 | pGBW-m4133535 | addgene full sequence | sequence record 319577 | Addgene NGS Result
CGTTACATAACTTACGGTAAATGGCCCGCCTGGCTGACCGCCCAACGACCCCCGCCCATTGACGTCAATA
ATGACGTATGTTCCCATAGTAACGCCAATAGGGACTTTCCATTGACGTCAATGGGTGGAGTATTTACGGT
AAACTGCCCACTTGGCAGTACATCAAGTGTATCATATGCCAAGTACGCCCCCTATTGACGTCAATGACGG
TAAATGGCCCGCCTGGCATTATGCCCAGTACATGACCTTATGGGACTTTCCTACTTGGCAGTACATCTAC
GTATTAGTCATCGCTATTACCATGCTGATGCGGTTTTGGCAGTACATCAATGGGCGTGGATAGCGGTTTG
ACTCACGGGGATTTCCAAGTCTCCACCCCATTGACGTCAATGGGAGTTTGTTTTGGCACCAAAATCAACG
GGACTTTCCAAAATGTCGTAACAACTCCGCCCCATTGACGCAAATGGGCGGTAGGCGTGTACGGTGGGAG
GTCTATATAAGCAGAGCTGGTTTAGTGAACCGTCAGATCAGATCTTTGTCGATCCTACCATCCACTCGAC
ACACCCGCCAGCGGCCGCCACCATGAAATTTCTTGTTTTCTTAGGAATCATCACAACTGTAGCTGCATTT
CACCAAGAATGTAGTTTACAGTCATGTACTCAACATCAACCATATGTAGTTGATGACCCGTGTCCTATTC
ACTTCTATTCTAAATGGTATATTAGAGTAGGAGCTAGAAAATCAGCACCTTTAATTGAATTGTGCGTGGA
TGAGGCTGGTTCTAAATCACCCATTCAGTACATCGATATCGGTAATTATACAGTTTCCTGTTTACCTTTT
ACAATTAATTGCCAGGAACCTAAATTGGGTAGTCTTGTAGTGCGTTGTTCGTTCTATGAAGACTTTTTAG
AGTATCATGACGTTCGTGTTGTTTTAGATTTCATCGAAAACCTTTACTTTCAGTCGGGGAAACCTATACC
CAATCCACTTCTCGGCTTAGATTCTACCTAAGCTAGCTTGACTGACTGAGATACAGCGTACCTTCAGCTC
ACAGACATGATAAGATACATTGATGAGTTTGGACAAACCACAACTAGAATGCAGTGAAAAAAATGCTTTA
TTTGTGAAATTTGTGATGCTATTGCTTTATTTGTAACCATTATAAGCTGCAATAAACAAGTTAACAACAA
CAATTGCATTCATTTTATGTTTCAGGTTCAGGGGGAGGTGTGGGAGGTTTTTTAAAGCAAGTAAAACCTC
TACAAATGTGGTATTGGCCCATCTCTATCGGTATCGTAGCATAACCCCTTGGGGCCTCTAAACGGGTCTT
GAGGGGTTTTTTGTGCCCCTCGGGCCGGATTGCTATCTACCGGCATTGGCGCAGAAAAAAATGCCTGATG
CGACGCTGCGCGTCTTATACTCCCACATATGCCAGATTCAGCAACGGATACGGCTTCCCCAACTTGCCCA
CTTCCATACGTGTCCTCCTTACCAGAAATTTATCCTTAAGGTCGTCAGCTATCCTGCAGGCGATCTCTCG
ATTTCGATCAAGACATTCCTTTAATGGTCTTTTCTGGACACCACTAGGGGTCAGAAGTAGTTCATCAAAC
TTTCTTCCCTCCCTAATCTCATTGGTTACCTTGGGCTATCGAAACTTAATTAACCAGTCAAGTCAGCTAC
TTGGCGAGATCGACTTGTCTGGGTTTCGACTACGCTCAGAATTGCGTCAGTCAAGTTCGATCTGGTCCTT
GCTATTGCACCCGTTCTCCGATTACGAGTTTCATTTAAATCATGTGAGCAAAAGGCCAGCAAAAGGCCAG
GAACCGTAAAAAGGCCGCGTTGCTGGCGTTTTTCCATAGGCTCCGCCCCCCTGACGAGCATCACAAAAAT
CGACGCTCAAGTCAGAGGTGGCGAAACCCGACAGGACTATAAAGATACCAGGCGTTTCCCCCTGGAAGCT
CCCTCGTGCGCTCTCCTGTTCCGACCCTGCCGCTTACCGGATACCTGTCCGCCTTTCTCCCTTCGGGAAG
CGTGGCGCTTTCTCATAGCTCACGCTGTAGGTATCTCAGTTCGGTGTAGGTCGTTCGCTCCAAGCTGGGC
TGTGTGCACGAACCCCCCGTTCAGCCCGACCGCTGCGCCTTATCCGGTAACTATCGTCTTGAGTCCAACC
CGGTAAGACACGACTTATCGCCACTGGCAGCAGCCACTGGTAACAGGATTAGCAGAGCGAGGTATGTAGG
CGGTGCTACAGAGTTCTTGAAGTGGTGGCCTAACTACGGCTACACTAGAAGAACAGTATTTGGTATCTGC
GCTCTGCTGAAGCCAGTTACCTTCGGAAAAAGAGTTGGTAGCTCTTGATCCGGCAAACAAACCACCGCTG
GTAGCGGTGGTTTTTTTGTTTGCAAGCAGCAGATTACGCGCAGAAAAAAAGGATCTCAAGAAGATCCTTT
GATCTTTTCTACGGGGTCTGACGCTCAGTGGAACGAAAACTCACGTTAAGGGATTTTGGTCATGAGATTA
TCAAAAAGGATCTTCACCTAGATCCTTTTAAATTAAAAATGAAGTTTTAAATCAATCTAAAGTATATATG
AGTAAACTTGGTCTGACAGTTACCAATGCTTAATCAGTGAGGCACCTATCTCAGCGATCTGTCTATTTCG
TTCATCCATAGTTGCATTTAAATTTCCGAACTCTCCAAGGCCCTCGTCGGAAAATCTTCAAACCTTTCGT
CCGATCCATCTTGCAGGCTACCTCTCGAACGAACTATCGCAAGTCTCTTGGCCGGCCTTGCGCCTTGGCT
ATTGCTTGGCAGCGCCTATCGCCAGGTATTACTCCAATCCCGAATATCCGAGATCGGGATCACCCGAGAG
AAGTTCAACCTACATCCTCAATCCCGATCTATCCGAGATCCGAGGAATATCGAAATCGGGGCGCGCCTGG
CCTCCGCGCCGGGTTTTGGCGCCTCCCGCGGGCGCCCCCCTCGTCACGGCGAGCGCTGCCACGTCAGACG
AAGGGCGCAGGAGCGTCCTGATCCTTCCGCCCGGACGCTCAGGACAGCGGCCCGCTGCTCATAAGACTCG
GCCTTAGAACCCCAGTATCAGCAGAAGGACATTTTAGGACGGGACTTGGGTGACTCTAGGGCACTGGTTT
TCTTTCCAGAGAGCGGAACAGGCGAGGAAAAGTAGTCCCTTCTCGGCGATTCTGCGGAGGGATCTCCGTG
GGGCGGTGAACGCCGATGATTATATAAGGACGCGCCGGGTGTGGCACAGCTAGTTCCGTCGCAGCCGGGA
TTTGGGTCGCGGTTCTTGTTTGTGGATCGCTGTGATCGTCACTTGGTGAGTAGCGGGCTGCTGGGCTGGC
CGGGGCTTTCGTGGCCGCCGGGCCGCTCGGTGGGACGGAAGCGTGTGGAGAGACCGCCAAGGGCTGTAGT
CTGGGTCCGCGAGCAAGGTTGCCCTGAACTGGGGGTTGGGGGGAGCGCAGCAAAATGGCGGCTGTTCCCG
AGTCTTGAATGGAAGACGCTTGTGAGGCGGGCTGTGAGGTCGTTGAAACAAGGTGGGGGGCATGGTGGGC
GGCAAGAACCCAAGGTCTTGAGCCCTTCGCTAATGCGGGAAAGCTCTTATTCGGGTGAGATGGGCTGGGC
ACCATCTGGGGACCCTGACGTGAAGTTTGTCACTGACTGGAGAACTCGGTTTGTCGTCTGTTGCGGGGGC
GGCAGTTATGGCGGTGCCGTTGGGCAGTGCACCCGTACCTTTGGGAGCGCGCGCCCTCGTCGTGTCGTGA
CGTCACCCGTTCTGTTGGCTTATAATGCAGGGTGGGGCCACCTGCCGGTAGGTGTGCGGTAGGCTTTTCT
CCGTCGCAGGACGCAGGGTTCGGGCCTAGGGTAGGCTCTCCTGAATCGACAGGCGCCGGACCTCTGGTGA
GGGGAGGGATAAGTGAGGCGTCAGTTTCTTTGGTCGGTTTTATGTACCTATCTTCTTAAGTAGCTGAAGC
TCCGGTTTTGAACTATGCGCTCGGGGTTGGCGAGTGTGTTTTGTGAAGTTTTTTAGGCACCTTTTGAAAT
GTAATCATTTGGGTCAATATGTAATTTTCAGTGTTAGACTTGTAAATTGTCCGCTAAATTCTGGCCGTTT
TTGGCTTTTTTGTTAGACAACATGACCGAGTACAAGCCCACGGTGCGCCTCGCCACCCGCGACGACGTCC
CCAGGGCCGTACGCACCCTCGCCGCCGCGTTCGCCGACTACCCCGCCACGCGCCACACCGTCGATCCGGA
CCGCCACATCGAGCGGGTCACCGAGCTGCAAGAACTCTTCCTCACGCGCGTCGGGCTCGACATCGGCAAG
GTGTGGGTCGCGGACGACGGCGCCGCGGTGGCGGTCTGGACCACGCCGGAGAGCGTCGAAGCGGGGGCGG
TGTTCGCCGAGATCGGCCCGCGCATGGCCGAGTTGAGCGGTTCCCGGCTGGCCGCGCAGCAACAGATGGA
GGGCCTCCTGGCGCCGCACCGGCCCAAGGAGCCCGCGTGGTTCCTGGCCACCGTCGGCGTCTCGCCCGAC
CACCAGGGCAAGGGTCTGGGCAGCGCCGTCGTGCTCCCCGGAGTGGAGGCCGCCGAGCGCGCCGGGGTGC
CCGCCTTCCTGGAGACCTCCGCGCCCCGCAACCTCCCCTTCTACGAGCGGCTCGGCTTCACCGTCACCGC
CGACGTCGAGGTGCCCGAAGGACCGCGCACCTGGTGCATGACCCGCAAGCCCGGTGCCTAGGCTAGTATG
TAAGCCTAGTCTTAGATAATAAAATCGCTATCCATCGAAGATGGATGTGTGTTGGTTTTTTGTGTGTGTA
ACGCTAGGCGCGCCTGGTGTACCGAGAACGATCCTCTCAGTGCGAGTCTCGACGATCCATATCGTTGCTT
GGCAGTCAGCCAGTCGGAATCCAGCTTGGGACCCAGGAAGTCCAATCGTCAGATATTGTACTCAAGCCTG
GTCACGGCAGCGTACCGATCTGTTTAAACCTAGATATTGATAGTCTGATCGGTCAACGTATAATCGAGTC
CTAGCTTTTGCAAACATCTATCAAGAGACAGGATCAGCAGGAGGCTTTCGCATGAGTATTCAACATTTCC
GTGTCGCCCTTATTCCCTTTTTTGCGGCATTTTGCCTTCCTGTTTTTGCTCACCCAGAAACGCTGGTGAA
AGTAAAAGATGCTGAAGATCAGTTGGGTGCGCGAGTGGGTTACATCGAACTGGATCTCAACAGCGGTAAG
ATCCTTGAGAGTTTTCGCCCCGAAGAACGCTTTCCAATGATGAGCACTTTTAAAGTTCTGCTATGTGGCG
CGGTATTATCCCGTATTGACGCCGGGCAAGAGCAACTCGGTCGCCGCATACACTATTCTCAGAATGACTT
GGTTGAGTATTCACCAGTCACAGAAAAGCATCTTACGGATGGCATGACAGTAAGAGAATTATGCAGTGCT
GCCATAACCATGAGTGATAACACTGCGGCCAACTTACTTCTGACAACGATTGGAGGACCGAAGGAGCTAA
CCGCTTTTTTGCACAACATGGGGGATCATGTAACTCGCCTTGATCGTTGGGAACCGGAGCTGAATGAAGC
CATACCAAACGACGAGCGTGACACCACGATGCCTGTAGCAATGGCAACAACCTTGCGTAAACTATTAACT
GGCGAACTACTTACTCTAGCTTCCCGGCAACAGTTGATAGACTGGATGGAGGCGGATAAAGTTGCAGGAC
CACTTCTGCGCTCGGCCCTTCCGGCTGGCTGGTTTATTGCTGATAAATCTGGAGCCGGTGAGCGTGGGTC
TCGCGGTATCATTGCAGCACTGGGGCCAGATGGTAAGCCCTCCCGTATCGTAGTTATCTACACGACGGGG
AGTCAGGCAACTATGGATGAACGAAATAGACAGATCGCTGAGATAGGTGCCTCACTGATTAAGCATTGGT
AACCGATTCTAGGTGCATTGGCGCAGAAAAAAATGCCTGATGCGACGCTGCGCGTCTTATACTCCCACAT
ATGCCAGATTCAGCAACGGATACGGCTTCCCCAACTTGCCCACTTCCATACGTGTCCTCCTTACCAGAAA
TTTATCCTTAAGATCCCGAATCGTTTAAACTCGACTCTGGCTCTATCGAATCTCCGTCGTTTCGAGCTTA
CGCGAACAGCCGTGGCGCTCATTTGCTCGTCGGGCATCGAATCTCGTCAGCTATCGTCAGCTTACCTTTT
TGGCAGCGATCGCGGCTCCCGACATCTTGGACCATTAGCTCCACAGGTATCTTCTTCCCTCTAGTGGTCA
TAACAGCAGCTTCAGCTACCTCTCAATTCAAAAAACCCCTCAAGACCCGTTTAGAGGCCCCAAGGGGTTA
TGCTATCAATCGTTGCGTTACACACACAAAAAACCAACACACATCCATCTTCGATGGATAGCGATTTTAT
TATCTAACTGCTGATCGAGTGTAGCCAGATCTAGTAATCAATTACGGGGTCATTAGTTCATAGCCCATAT
ATGGAGTTCCG
